Addgene plasmid #71974: Nrp2.3-AP-His
Purpose: Expresses the extracellular region of the Neuropilin 2, isoform 3 protein, C-terminally fused to alkaline phosphatase + 6X histidine tag.
Depositing lab: Woj Wojtowicz. Depositing organization: University of California, Berkeley. Publication: An extracellular biochemical screen reveals that FLRTs and Unc5s mediate neuronal subtype recognition in the retina. Visser JJ, Cheng Y, Perry SC, Chastain AB, Parsa B, Masri SS, Ray TA, Kay JN, Wojtowicz WM. Elife. 2015 Dec 3;4. pii: e08149. doi: 10.7554/eLife.08149. PubMed 26633812.
Backbone
  Vector backbone: pCMVi-SV40ori
  Vector type: Mammalian Expression
Growth in bacteria
  Bacterial resistance: Ampicillin, 100 μg/mL
  Growth temperature: 37°C
  Growth strain: DH5alpha
  Copy number: High Copy
Gene/Insert
  Gene/Insert name: Nrp2.3 (alt names: Neuropilin 2, isoform 3; Np2; Np-2; Npn2; Npn-2; NCBI gene ID 18187; Reference sequence NM_010939.2)
  Species: M. musculus (mouse)
  Insert size (bp): 2550
  Entrez Gene: Nrp2 (a.k.a. 1110048P06Rik, N, Np, Np-2, Np2, Npn-2, Npn2)
  Promoter: CMV
  Tag / fusion protein: AP-His (C terminal on backbone)
  Cloning method: Restriction Enzyme; 5′ cloning site NotI (not destroyed); 3′ cloning site AscI (not destroyed)
  Sequencing primers: 5′ GTCAGAGGTAACTCCCGTTGC; 3′ GAGGTTCTTGGCGGCTGTC
Terms and licenses: Academic/Nonprofit Terms; Industry Terms: Not Available to Industry
How to cite: Nrp2.3-AP-His was a gift from Woj Wojtowicz (Addgene plasmid # 71974 ; http://n2t.net/addgene:71974 ; RRID:Addgene_71974)
