[The description below was written by a language model from this plasmid's Addgene catalogue record and pLannotate feature annotations shown in this document.]
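Description:
Nrp2.3-AP-His is a 9,068 bp mammalian expression plasmid built on the pCMVi-SV40ori backbone for producing a secreted, tagged ectodomain of mouse Neuropilin 2, isoform 3. It is propagated in E. coli as a high-copy plasmid through a ColE1/pUC-type origin and selected with ampicillin via the β-lactamase gene. The backbone also carries an f1 phage origin and short remnants of rop, bom and lacZα that appear to be leftovers from parental vectors. An annotated SV40 enhancer/early promoter region corresponds to the "SV40ori" in the backbone name; this region contains the SV40 origin, which generally allows episomal amplification in cells expressing large T antigen.

The expression cassette is driven by the human cytomegalovirus immediate early enhancer and promoter followed by CMV intron A, an arrangement commonly used to boost transcript processing and expression. Downstream, a 2,550 bp fragment encoding the extracellular region of Nrp2, a receptor for class 3 semaphorins and certain VEGF isoforms, sits between retained NotI and AscI sites. It is fused at its C-terminus to backbone-encoded human placental alkaline phosphatase and a 6X histidine tag, and the cassette ends with an SV40 polyadenylation signal. The His tag is stated in the catalogue entry but is not separately annotated in the feature table.

The alkaline phosphatase moiety provides an enzymatic readout for detecting the fusion protein, and the His tag can serve for capture or purification. The plasmid comes from an extracellular biochemical interaction screen of cell-surface recognition proteins in the retina, which is consistent with use of the soluble ectodomain as a binding probe.
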