Features (pLannotate 1.2.2; 14 found; start..end, strand, type, name):
     25..408     +  enhancer       CMV enhancer: human cytomegalovirus immediate early enhancer
    410..609     +  promoter       CMV promoter: human cytomegalovirus (CMV) immediate early promoter
    748..1573    +  intron         CMV intron A: human cytomegalovirus intron A (Chapman et al., 1991)
   1610..4159    +  CDS            Nrp2 (fragment): NRP2_MOUSE - Experimental evidence at protein level: Swiss-Prot protein existence level 1. High affinity receptor for semaphorins 3C, 3F, VEGF-165 and VEGF-145 isoforms of VEGF, and the PLGF-2 isoform of PGF. From Mus musculus (Mouse).
   4181..5632    +  CDS            SEAP: secreted alkaline phosphatase from human placenta The natural enzyme has a C-terminal transmembrane sequence that is replaced by a GPI anchor.
   5691..5812    +  polyA_signal   SV40 poly(A) signal: SV40 polyadenylation signal
   6021..6609    -  rep_origin     ori: high-copy-number ColE1/pMB1/pBR322/pUC origin of replication
   6780..7640    -  CDS            AmpR: β-lactamase; bla; confers resistance to ampicillin, carbenicillin, and related antibiotics
   7641..7745    -  promoter       AmpR promoter: bla
   7840..7875    +  CDS            rop (fragment): Rop protein, which maintains plasmids at low copy number; rop
   7898..8228    +  promoter       SV40 promoter: SV40 enhancer and early promoter
   8351..8450    +  misc_feature   bom (fragment): basis of mobility region from pBR322
   8478..8906    -  rep_origin     f1 ori (sequence partly withheld): f1 bacteriophage origin of replication; arrow indicates direction of (+) strand synthesis
   8910..9067    -  CDS            lacZα (fragment): LacZα fragment of β-galactosidase; lacZ fragment
>Addgene plasmid #71974 | Nrp2.3-AP-His | depositor full sequence | sequence record 135803 | Nrp2.3-AP-His sequence 9068 bps
GTCGAGGTCTCGACGGTATCGATTGACATTGATTATTGACTAGCTAGTTATTAATAGTAATCAATTACGG
GGTCATTAGTTCATAGCCCATATATGGAGTTCCGCGTTACATAACTTACGGTAAATGGCCCGCCTGGCTG
ACCGCCCAACGACCCCCGCCCATTGACGTCAATAATGACGTATGTTCCCATAGTAACGCCAATAGGGACT
TTCCATTGACGTCAATGGGTGGAGTATTTACGGTAAACTGCCCACTTGGCAGTACATCAAGTGTATCATA
TGCCAAGTCCGCCCCCTATTGACGTCAATGACGGTAAATGGCCCGCCTGGCATTATGCCCAGTACATGAC
CTTACGGGACTTTCCTACTTGGCAGTACATCTACGTATTAGTCATCGCTATTACCATGGTGATGCGGTTT
TGGCAGTACACCAATGGGCGTGGATAGCGGTTTGACTCACGGGGATTTCCAAGTCTCCACCCCATTGACG
TCAATGGGAGTTTGTTTTGGCACCAAAATCAACGGGACTTTCCAAAATGTCGTAATAACCCCGCCCCGTT
GACGCAAATGGGCGGTAGGCGTGTACGGTGGGAGGTCTATATAAGCAGAGCTCGTTTAGTGAACCGTCAG
ATCGCCTGGAGACGCCATCCACGCTGTTTTGACCTCCATAGAAGACACCGGGACCGATCCAGCCTCCGCG
GCCGGGAACGGTGCATTGGAACGCGGATTCCCCGTGCCAAGAGTGACGTAAGTACCGCCTATAGACTCTA
TAGGCACACCCCTTTGGCTCTTATGCATGCTATACTGTTTTTGGCTTGGGGCCTATACACCCCCGCTTCC
ATATGCTATAGGTGATGGTATAGCTTAGCCTATAGGTGTGGGTTATTGACCATTATTGACCACTCCCCTA
TTGGTGACGATACTTTCCATTACTAATCCATAACATGGCTCTTTGCCACAACTATCTCTATTGGCTATAT
GCCAATACTCTGTCCTTCAGAGACTGACACGGACTCTGTATTTTTACAGGATGGGGTCCCATTTATTATT
TACAAATTCACATATACAACAACGCCGTCCCCCGTGCCCGCAGTTTTTATTAAACATAGCGTGGGATCTC
CACGCGAATCTCGGGTACGTGTTCCGGACATGGGCTCTTCTCCGGTAGCGGCGGAGCTTCCACATCCGAG
CCCTGGTCCCATGCCTCCAGCGGCTCATGGTCGCTCGGCAGCTCCTTGCTCCTAACAGTGGAGGCCAGAC
TTAGGCACAGCACAATGCCCACCACCACCAGTGTGCCGCACAAGGCCGTGGCGGTAGGGTATGTGTCTGA
AAATGAGCTCGGAGATTGGGCTCGCACCGCTGACGCAGATGGAAGACTTAAGGCAGCGGCAGAAGAAGAT
GCAGGCAGCTGAGTTGTTGTATTCTGATAAGAGTCAGAGGTAACTCCCGTTGCGGTGCTGTTAACGGTGG
AGGGCAGTGTAGTCTGAGCAGTACTCGTTGCTGCCGCGCGCGCCACCAGACATAATAGCTGACAGACTAA
CAGACTGTTCCTTTCCATGGGTCTTTTCTGCAGAAGCTTGAATTCTCGAGGATCCGCGGCCGCGCCACCA
TGGATATGTTTCCTCTTACCTGGGTTTTCTTAGCTCTGTACTTTTCAGGACACGAAGTGAGAAGCCAGCA
AGATCCACCCTGCGGAGGTCGGCTGAATTCCAAAGATGCTGGCTACATCACTTCCCCAGGCTACCCCCAG
GACTATCCCTCCCACCAGAACTGTGAGTGGATTGTCTACGCCCCCGAACCCAACCAGAAGATTGTTCTCA
ACTTCAACCCTCACTTTGAAATCGAGAAACACGACTGCAAGTATGACTTCATTGAGATTCGGGATGGGGA
CAGTGAGTCAGCTGACCTCCTGGGCAAGCACTGTGGGAACATCGCCCCGCCCACCATCATCTCCTCAGGC
TCCGTGTTATACATCAAGTTCACCTCAGACTACGCCCGGCAGGGGGCAGGTTTCTCTCTACGCTATGAGA
TCTTCAAAACAGGCTCTGAAGATTGTTCCAAGAACTTTACAAGCCCCAATGGGACCATTGAATCTCCAGG
GTTTCCAGAGAAGTATCCACACAATCTGGACTGTACCTTCACCATCCTGGCCAAACCCAGGATGGAGATC
ATCCTACAGTTCCTGACCTTTGACCTGGAGCATGACCCTCTACAAGTGGGGGAAGGAGACTGTAAATATG
ACTGGCTGGACATCTGGGATGGCATTCCACATGTTGGACCTCTGATTGGCAAGTACTGTGGGACGAAAAC
ACCCTCCAAACTCCGCTCGTCCACGGGGATCCTCTCCTTGACCTTTCACACGGACATGGCAGTGGCCAAG
GATGGCTTCTCCGCACGTTACTATTTGATCCACCAGGAGCCACCTGAGAATTTTCAGTGCAATGTCCCTT
TGGGAATGGAGTCTGGCCGGATTGCTAATGAACAGATCAGTGCCTCCTCCACCTTCTCTGATGGGAGGTG
GACTCCTCAACAGAGCCGGCTCCATGGTGATGACAATGGCTGGACACCCAATTTGGATTCCAACAAGGAG
TATCTCCAGGTGGACCTGCGCTTCCTAACCATGCTCACAGCCATTGCAACACAGGGAGCCATTTCCAGGG
AAACCCAGAAAGGCTACTACGTCAAATCGTACAAGCTGGAAGTCAGCACAAATGGTGAAGATTGGATGGT
CTACCGGCATGGCAAAAACCACAAGATATTCCAAGCGAACAATGATGCGACCGAGGTGGTGCTAAACAAG
CTCCACATGCCACTGCTGACTCGGTTCATCAGGATCCGCCCGCAGACGTGGCATTTGGGCATTGCCCTTC
GCCTGGAGCTCTTTGGCTGCCGGGTCACAGATGCACCCTGCTCCAACATGCTGGGGATGCTCTCGGGCCT
CATTGCTGATACCCAGATCTCTGCCTCCTCCACCCGAGAGTACCTCTGGAGCCCCAGTGCTGCCCGCCTG
GTTAGTAGCCGCTCTGGCTGGTTTCCTCGGAACCCTCAAGCCCAGCCAGGTGAAGAATGGCTTCAGGTAG
ACCTGGGGACACCCAAGACAGTGAAAGGGGTCATCATCCAGGGAGCCCGAGGAGGAGACAGCATCACTGC
CGTGGAAGCCAGGGCGTTTGTACGCAAGTTCAAAGTCTCCTACAGCCTAAATGGCAAGGACTGGGAATAT
ATCCAGGACCCCAGGACTCAGCAGACAAAGCTGTTTGAAGGGAACATGCACTATGACACCCCTGACATCC
GAAGGTTCGATCCTGTTCCAGCGCAGTATGTGCGGGTGTACCCAGAGAGGTGGTCGCCAGCAGGCATCGG
GATGAGGCTGGAGGTGCTGGGCTGTGACTGGACAGACTCAAAGCCCACAGTGGAGACGCTGGGACCCACC
GTGAAGAGTGAAGAGACTACCACCCCATATCCCATGGATGAGGATGCCACCGAGTGTGGGGAAAACTGCA
GCTTTGAGGATGACAAAGATTTGCAACTTCCTTCAGGATTCAACTGCAACTTTGATTTTCCGGAAGAGAC
CTGTGGTTGGGTGTACGACCATGCCAAGTGGCTCCGGAGCACGTGGATCAGCAGCGCTAACCCCAATGAC
AGAACATTTCCAGATGACAAGAACTTCTTGAAACTGCAGAGTGATGGCCGACGAGAGGGCCAGTACGGGC
GGCTCATCAGCCCACCGGTGCACCTGCCCCGAAGCCCTGTGTGCATGGAGTTCCAGTACCAAGCCATGGG
CGGCCACGGGGTGGCACTGCAGGTGGTTCGGGAAGCCAGCCAGGAAAGCAAACTCCTTTGGGTCATCCGT
GAGGACCAGGGCAGCGAGTGGAAACACGGGCGCATTATCCTGCCCAGCTATGACATGGAGTATCAGATCG
TGTTCGAGGGAGTGATAGGGAAGGGACGATCGGGAGAGATTTCCATCGATGACATTCGGATAAGCACTGA
TGTCCCACTGGAGAACTGCATGGAACCCATATCAGCTTTTGCAGGTGAGGATTTTAAAGATGAATATGAA
GGAGATTGGAGCAACTCTTCTTCCTCTACCTCAGGGGCTGGTGACCCCTCATCTGGCAAAGAAAAGAGCT
GGCTGTACACCCTAGATCCCATTCTGATCGGCGCGCCTGGATCTTCCGGAATCATCCCAGTTGAGGAGGA
GAACCCGGACTTCTGGAACCGCGAGGCAGCCGAGGCCCTGGGTGCCGCCAAGAAGCTGCAGCCTGCACAG
ACAGCCGCCAAGAACCTCATCATCTTCCTGGGCGATGGGATGGGGGTGTCTACGGTGACAGCTGCCAGGA
TCCTAAAAGGGCAGAAGAAGGACAAACTGGGGCCTGAGATACCCCTGGCCATGGACCGCTTCCCATATGT
GGCTCTGTCCAAGACATACAATGTAGACAAACATGTGCCAGACAGTGGAGCCACAGCCACGGCCTACCTG
TGCGGGGTCAAGGGCAACTTCCAGACCATTGGCTTGAGTGCAGCCGCCCGCTTTAACCAGTGCAACACGA
CACGCGGCAACGAGGTCATCTCCGTGATGAATCGGGCCAAGAAAGCAGGGAAGTCAGTGGGAGTGGTAAC
CACCACACGAGTGCAGCACGCCTCGCCAGCCGGCACCTACGCCCACACGGTGAACCGCAACTGGTACTCG
GACGCCGACGTGCCTGCCTCGGCCCGCCAGGAGGGGTGCCAGGACATCGCTACGCAGCTCATCTCCAACA
TGGACATTGACGTGATCCTAGGTGGGGGCCGAAAGTACATGTTTCGCATGGGAACCCCAGACCCTGAGTA
CCCAGATGACTACAGCCAAGGTGGGACCAGGCTGGACGGGAAGAATCTGGTGCAGGAATGGCTGGCGAAG
CGCCAGGGTGCCCGGTATGTGTGGAACCGCACTGAGCTCATGCAGGCTTCCCTGGACCCGTCTGTGACCC
ATCTCATGGGTCTCTTTGAGCCTGGAGACATGAAATACGAGATCCACCGAGACTCCACACTGGACCCCTC
CCTGATGGAGATGACAGAGGCTGCCCTGCGCCTGCTGAGCAGGAACCCCCGCGGCTTCTTCCTCTTCGTG
GAGGGTGGTCGCATCGACCATGGTCATCATGAAAGCAGGGCTTACCGGGCACTGACTGAGACGATCATGT
TCGACGACGCCATTGAGAGGGCGGGCCAGCTCACCAGCGAGGAGGACACGCTGAGCCTCGTCACTGCCGA
CCACTCCCACGTCTTCTCCTTCGGAGGCTACCCCCTGCGAGGGAGCTCCATCTTCGGGCTGGCCCCTGGC
AAGGCCCGGGACAGGAAGGCCTACACGGTCCTCCTATACGGAAACGGTCCAGGCTATGTGCTCAAGGACG
GCGCCCGGCCGGATGTTACCGAGAGCGAGAGCGGGAGCCCCGAGTATCGGCAGCAGTCAGCAGTGCCCCT
GGACGAAGAGACCCACGCAGGCGAGGACGTGGCGGTGTTCGCGCGCGGCCCGCAGGCGCACCTGGTTCAC
GGCGTGCAGGAGCAGACCTTCATAGCGCACGTCATGGCCTTCGCCGCCTGCCTGGAGCCCTACACCGCCT
GCGACCTGGCGCCCCCCGCCGGCACCACCGACGCCGCGCACCCGGGTCATCATCACCATCACCATTAATC
TAGAGATCTTATTAAAGCAGAACTTGTTTATTGCAGCTTATAATGGTTACAAATAAAGCAATAGCATCAC
AAATTTCACAAATAAAGCATTTTTTTCACTGCATTCTAGTTGTGGTTTGTCCAAACTCATCAATGTATCT
TATCATGTCTGGTCGACTCTAGCTAGACTCTTCCGCTTCCTCGCTCACTGACTCGCTGCGCTCGGTCGTT
CGGCTGCGGCGAGCGGTATCAGCTCACTCAAAGGCGGTAATACGGTTATCCACAGAATCAGGGGATAACG
CAGGAAAGAACATGTGAGCAAAAGGCCAGCAAAAGGCCAGGAACCGTAAAAAGGCCGCGTTGCTGGCGTT
TTTCCATAGGCTCCGCCCCCCTGACGAGCATCACAAAAATCGACGCTCAAGTCAGAGGTGGCGAAACCCG
ACAGGACTATAAAGATACCAGGCGTTTCCCCCTGGAAGCTCCCTCGTGCGCTCTCCTGTTCCGACCCTGC
CGCTTACCGGATACCTGTCCGCCTTTCTCCCTTCGGGAAGCGTGGCGCTTTCTCATAGCTCACGCTGTAG
GTATCTCAGTTCGGTGTAGGTCGTTCGCTCCAAGCTGGGCTGTGTGCACGAACCCCCCGTTCAGCCCGAC
CGCTGCGCCTTATCCGGTAACTATCGTCTTGAGTCCAACCCGGTAAGACACGACTTATCGCCACTGGCAG
CAGCCACTGGTAACAGGATTAGCAGAGCGAGGTATGTAGGCGGTGCTACAGAGTTCTTGAAGTGGTGGCC
TAACTACGGCTACACTAGAAGAACAGTATTTGGTATCTGCGCTCTGCTGAAGCCAGTTACCTTCGGAAAA
AGAGTTGGTAGCTCTTGATCCGGCAAACAAACCACCGCTGGTAGCGGTGGTTTTTTTGTTTGCAAGCAGC
AGATTACGCGCAGAAAAAAAGGATCTCAAGAAGATCCTTTGATCTTTTCTACGGGGTCTGACGCTCAGTG
GAACGAAAACTCACGTTAAGGGATTTTGGTCATGAGATTATCAAAAAGGATCTTCACCTAGATCCTTTTA
AATTAAAAATGAAGTTTTAAATCAATCTAAAGTATATATGAGTAAACTTGGTCTGACAGTTACCAATGCT
TAATCAGTGAGGCACCTATCTCAGCGATCTGTCTATTTCGTTCATCCATAGTTGCCTGACTCCCCGTCGT
GTAGATAACTACGATACGGGAGGGCTTACCATCTGGCCCCAGTGCTGCAATGATACCGCGAGACCCACGC
TCACCGGCTCCAGATTTATCAGCAATAAACCAGCCAGCCGGAAGGGCCGAGCGCAGAAGTGGTCCTGCAA
CTTTATCCGCCTCCATCCAGTCTATTAATTGTTGCCGGGAAGCTAGAGTAAGTAGTTCGCCAGTTAATAG
TTTGCGCAACGTTGTTGCCATTGCTACAGGCATCGTGGTGTCACGCTCGTCGTTTGGTATGGCTTCATTC
AGCTCCGGTTCCCAACGATCAAGGCGAGTTACATGATCCCCCATGTTGTGCAAAAAAGCGGTTAGCTCCT
TCGGTCCTCCGATCGTTGTCAGAAGTAAGTTGGCCGCAGTGTTATCACTCATGGTTATGGCAGCACTGCA
TAATTCTCTTACTGTCATGCCATCCGTAAGATGCTTTTCTGTGACTGGTGAGTACTCAACCAAGTCATTC
TGAGAATAGTGTATGCGGCGACCGAGTTGCTCTTGCCCGGCGTCAATACGGGATAATACCGCGCCACATA
GCAGAACTTTAAAAGTGCTCATCATTGGAAAACGTTCTTCGGGGCGAAAACTCTCAAGGATCTTACCGCT
GTTGAGATCCAGTTCGATGTAACCCACTCGTGCACCCAACTGATCTTCAGCATCTTTTACTTTCACCAGC
GTTTCTGGGTGAGCAAAAACAGGAAGGCAAAATGCCGCAAAAAAGGGAATAAGGGCGACACGGAAATGTT
GAATACTCATACTCTTCCTTTTTCAATATTATTGAAGCATTTATCAGGGTTATTGTCTCATGAGCGGATA
CATATTTGAATGTATTTAGAAAAATAAACAAATAGGGGTTCCGCGCACATTTCCCCGAAAAGTGCCACCT
GACGTCTAAGAAACCATTATTATCATGACATTAACCTATAAAAATAGGCGTATCACGAGGCCCTTTCGTC
TCGCGCGTTTCGGTGATGACGGTGAAAACCTCTGACACATGCAGCTCCCGGAGGAATGTGTGTCAGTTAG
GGTGTGGAAAGTCCCCAGGCTCCCCAGGCAGGCAGAAGTATGCAAAGCATGCATCTCAATTAGTCAGCAA
CCAGGTGTGGAAAGTCCCCAGGCTCCCCAGCAGGCAGAAGTATGCAAAGCATGCATCTCAATTAGTCAGC
AACCATAGTCCCGCCCCTAACTCCGCCCATCCCGCCCCTAACTCCGCCCAGTTCCGCCCATTCTCCGCCC
CATGGCTGACTAATTTTTTTTATTTATGCAGAGGCCGAGGCCGCCTCTGCCTCTGAGCTATTCCAGAAGT
AGTGAGGAGGCTTTTTTGGAGGCCTAGGCTTTTGCAAAAAGCTCCCGGGAGCTTGTATATCCATTTTCGT
CCCGGAGACGGTCACAGCTTGTCTGTAAGCGGATGCCGGGAGCAGACAAGCCCGTCAGGGCGCGTCAGCG
GGTGTTGGCGGGTGTCGGGGCTGGCTTAACTATGCGGCATCAGAGCAGATTGTACTGAGAGTGCACCATA
TGCGGTGTGAAATACCGCACAGATGCGTAAGGAGAAAATACCGCATCAGGAAATTGTAAGCGTTAATATT
TTGTTAAAATTCGCGTTAAATTTTTGTTAAATCAGCTCATTTTTTAACCAATAGGCCGAAATCGGCAAAA
TCCCTTATAAATCAAAAGAATAGACCGAGATAGGGT
[37 nt withheld, positions 8577-8613]
AAAGAACGTGGACTCCAACGTCAAAGG
[49 nt withheld, positions 8641-8689]
T
[91 nt withheld, positions 8691-8781]
G
[124 nt withheld, positions 8783-8906]
CCATTCGCCATTCAGGCTGCGCAACTGTTGGGAAGGGCGATCGGTGCGGGCCTCTTCGCTATTACGCCAG
CTGGCGAAAGGGGGATGTGCTGCAAGGCGATTAAGTTGGGTAACGCCAGGGTTTTCCCAGTCACGACGTT
GTAAAACGACGGCCAGTGAATT
