>Addgene plasmid #71974 | Nrp2.3-AP-His | addgene partial sequence | sequence record 135393 | pMRB101-F 5'-aagatgcaggcagctgagtt-3'
CGTTGCGGTGCTGTTAACGGTGGAGGGCAGTGTAGTCTGAGCAGTACTCGTTGCTGCCGCGCGCGCCACC
AGACATAATAGCTGACAGACTAACAGACTGTTCCTTTCCATGGGTCTTTTCTGCAGAAGCTTGAATTCTC
GAGGATCCGCGGCCGCGCCACCATGGATATGTTTCCTCTTACCTGGGTTTTCTTAGCTCTGTACTTTTCA
GGACACGAAGTGAGAAGCCAGCAAGATCCACCCTGCGGAGGTCGGCTGAATTCCAAAGATGCTGGCTACA
TCACTTCCCCAGGCTACCCCCAGGACTATCCCTCCCACCAGAACTGTGAGTGGATTGTCTACGCCCCCGA
ACCCAACCAGAAGATTGTTCTCAACTTCAACCCTCACTTTGAAATCGAGAAACACGACTGCAAGTATGAC
TTCATTGAGATTCGGGATGGGGACAGTGAGTCAGCTGACCTCCTGGGCAAGCACTGTGGGAACATCGCCC
CGCCCACCATCATCTCCTCAGGCTCCGTGTTATACATCAAGTTCACCTCAGACTACGCCCGGCAGGGGGC
AGGTTTCTCTCTACGCTATGAGATCTTCAAAACAGGCTCTGAAGATTGTTCCAAGAACTTTACAAGCCCC
AATGGGACCATTGAATCTCCAGGGTTTCCAGAGAAGTATCCACACAATCTGGACTGTACCTTCACCATCC
TGGCCAAACCCAGGATGGAGATCATCCTACAGTTCCTGACCTTTGACCTGGAGCATGACCCTCTACAAGT
GGG
