>Addgene plasmid #71974 | Nrp2.3-AP-His | addgene partial sequence | sequence record 135797 | SV40pA-R 5'-GAAATTTGTGATGCTATTGC-3'
ATAAGATCTCTAGATTAATGGTGATGGTGATGATGACCCGGGTGCGCGGCGTCGGTGGTGCCGGCGGGGG
GCGCCAGGTCGCAGGCGGTGTAGGGCTCCAGGCAGGCGGCGAAGGCCATGACGTGCGCTATGAAGGTCTG
CTCCTGCACGCCGTGAACCAGGTGCGCCTGCGGGCCGCGCGCGAACACCGCCACGTCCTCGCCTGCGTGG
GTCTCTTCGTCCAGGGGCACTGCTGACTGCTGCCGATACTCGGGGCTCCCGCTCTCGCTCTCGGTAACAT
CCGGCCGGGCGCCGTCCTTGAGCACATAGCCTGGACCGTTTCCGTATAGGAGGACCGTGTAGGCCTTCCT
GTCCCGGGCCTTGCCAGGGGCCAGCCCGAAGATGGAGCTCCCTCGCAGGGGGTAGCCTCCGAAGGAGAAG
ACGTGGGAGTGGTCGGCAGTGACGAGGCTCAGCGTGTCCTCCTCGCTGGTGAGCTGGCCCGCCCTCTCAA
TGGCGTCGTCGAACATGATCGTCTCAGTCAGTGCCCGGTAAGCCCTGCTTTCATGATGACCATGGTCGAT
GCGACCACCCTCCACGAAGAGGAAGAAGCCGCGGGGGTTCCTGCTCAGCAGGCGCAGGGCAGCCTCTGTC
ATCTCCATCAGGGAGGGGTCCAGTGTGGAGTCTCGGTGGATCTCGTATTTCATGTCTCCAGGCTCAAAGA
GACCCATGAGATGGGTCACAGACGGGTCCAGGGAAGCCTGCATGAGCTCAGTGCGGTTCCACACATACCG
GGCACCCTGGCGCTTCGCCAGCCATTCCTGCACCAGATTCTTCC
